Addgene plasmid #219712: L0I101- GG4-pGATA23-Bxb1-tUBQ10-GG6
Purpose: Level 0 pGATA23-Bxb1-tUBQ10 construct for assembly of two integrase constructs, GG4 and GG6 BsaI sites.
Depositing lab: Jennifer Nemhauser. Depositing organization: University of Washington.
Backbone
  Vector backbone: pCR-BluntII-TOPO
  Backbone manufacturer: Thermo fisher Scientific
  Backbone size w/o insert (bp): 3512
  Vector type: Synthetic Biology
Growth in bacteria
  Bacterial resistance: Kanamycin, 50 μg/mL
  Growth temperature: 37°C
  Growth strain: DH5alpha
  Copy number: High Copy
Gene/Insert
  Gene/Insert name: GG4-pGATA23-Bxb1-tUBQ10-GG6
  Species: Synthetic
  Insert size (bp): 3120
  Cloning method: Golden Gate
Terms and licenses: Academic/Nonprofit Terms; Industry Terms: Not Available to Industry
How to cite: L0I101- GG4-pGATA23-Bxb1-tUBQ10-GG6 was a gift from Jennifer Nemhauser (Addgene plasmid # 219712 ; http://n2t.net/addgene:219712 ; RRID:Addgene_219712)
