[The description below was written by a language model from this plasmid's Addgene catalogue record and pLannotate feature annotations shown in this document.]
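Description:
L0I101- GG4-pGATA23-Bxb1-tUBQ10-GG6 is a Level 0 synthetic-biology part plasmid built in the pCR-BluntII-TOPO cloning backbone and maintained in E. coli. It replicates at high copy from a ColE1/pUC-type origin and is selected with kanamycin through the Tn5-derived NeoR/KanR gene. The backbone also carries a BleoR (Sh ble) cassette for Zeocin-type selection. The remaining annotated elements are typical of this TOPO vector: the lac promoter, operator and CAP site, a T7 promoter, and fragments of lacZα and ccdB. The lacZα and ccdB fragments come from the lacZα-ccdB fusion, which the cloned insert interrupts. The very short CEN/ARS, bom, lacI and tnpA hits are fragmentary matches and probably not functional parts.

The payload is a synthetic insert of about 3.1 kb holding a complete transcription unit: the GATA23 promoter (pGATA23) driving the Bxb1 serine integrase, terminated by the UBQ10 terminator. The unit is flanked by BsaI sites that produce the GG4 and GG6 Golden Gate overhangs. The automated feature table does not annotate any of these insert elements. It covers only the backbone, leaving the first ~3 kb of the 6.5 kb sequence essentially unlabelled, so the insert's composition is known only from the catalogue fields. The record gives the insert species as synthetic and does not name a host for expression, although the promoter and terminator names suggest plant regulatory sequences.

The stated purpose is to supply this integrase cassette as a module. BsaI digestion releases it with defined overhangs so that it can be placed in the GG4–GG6 position of higher-order Golden Gate assemblies that combine two integrases. Such designs typically use promoter-controlled recombinases to flip or excise DNA targets as genetic switches or recorders.
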