Features (pLannotate 1.2.2; 14 found; start..end, strand, type, name):
    446..463     -  misc_feature   CEN/ARS (fragment): S. cerevisiae CEN6 centromere fused to an autonomously replicating sequence
   3050..3068    -  promoter       T7 promoter: promoter for bacteriophage T7 RNA polymerase
   3071..3218    +  CDS            lacZα (fragment): LacZα fragment of β-galactosidase; lacZ fragment
   3228..3531    +  CDS            ccdB (fragment): CcdB, a bacterial toxin that poisons DNA gyrase; ccdB; Plasmids containing the ccdB gene cannot be propagated in standard E. coli strains.
   3579..3848    +  CDS            tnpA (fragment): TN5P_ECOLX - Also known as tnp. Experimental evidence at protein level: Swiss-Prot protein existence level 1. Mediates transposition of transposon Tn5 by a 'cut and paste' mechanism. First, the monomeric transposase binds the 19 bp inverted DNA repeats flanking the transposon. Then, dimerization of the DNA- bound transposase creates a synaptic DNA complex. After nicking of the first DNA strand, excision of the transposon proceeds through a series of intermediates. The transposase then mediates the insertion of the transposon at a new site by strand transfer. The activity of the wild- type tran
   3880..4674    +  CDS            NeoR/KanR: aminoglycoside phosphotransferase from Tn5; aph(3')-II (or nptII); confers resistance to neomycin, kanamycin, and G418 (Geneticin®)
   4695..4745    -  misc_feature   bom (fragment): basis of mobility region from pBR322
   4772..4860    +  promoter       AmpR promoter (fragment): bla
   4880..5254    +  CDS            BleoR: antibiotic-binding protein; Sh ble from Streptoalloteichus hindustanus; confers resistance to bleomycin, phleomycin, and Zeocin™
   5392..5980    +  rep_origin     ori: high-copy-number ColE1/pMB1/pBR322/pUC origin of replication
   6163..6255    +  CDS            lacI (fragment): lac repressor; lacI; The lac repressor binds to the lac operator to inhibit transcription in E. coli. This inhibition can be relieved by adding lactose or isopropyl-β-D-thiogalactopyranoside (IPTG).
   6268..6289    +  protein_bind   CAP binding site: CAP binding activates transcription in the presence of cAMP. E. coli catabolite activator protein
   6304..6334    +  promoter       lac promoter: promoter for the E. coli lac operon
   6342..6358    +  protein_bind   lac operator: The lac repressor binds to the lac operator to inhibit transcription in E. coli. This inhibition can be relieved by adding lactose or isopropyl-β-D-thiogalactopyranoside (IPTG). lac repressor encoded by lacI
>Addgene plasmid #219712 | L0I101- GG4-pGATA23-Bxb1-tUBQ10-GG6 | addgene full sequence | sequence record 435863 | Addgene NGS Result
CACTCTGTGGTCTCAGCTTCATGAATAATCTTTGCGTACACCTAAATTTTATAGTGAAAAATACATAATT
TTAAAACTTTACTTTTGTAGAGATGCCTAAAAAAAAATGGTTTACCACATGGACATTGTTATTTGTTCAG
ATCTCCAACGTATAGCAATATTTGTGATTTATAGATATGTAATTTGGTGTTCAAAGAATGTGTAGAACAA
TTATTCTTATGGGTATGCCAAGAAAAGTTATATAACTTTATTCTATACTGCTTTCACGTTAAATAATGTA
ACATTATTAATGTTGTCCTTTTACTTTTCCTTGAATTGATTTGGGAAGAAGACTATTGGCTTCCTTATCA
CATCAAAAAGTCTATGAGTAAGTGAAACATTGGCTGGCTTTTGCTTCATTCCTTTGTCTCTGTCTTCATG
TGAACAAGTTTGCAGAAATTTGTGGTTTCTTTTTTTACTTTCTTTTGTCTAATACACACACTCTCACCAC
TATTATAAAGAAAATCCATAGATCCCGGTCGTGCGTACTGCCACTTTGCTTTCCACCCGACAATGATTTG
GGAGATGTTTTGTTTTGTGTCATACATCTACCAAAAAAGTCTTAATCATTGTTCATCAAAAGAGCGCCCA
AGGGCTCTTTCGTCTTCTTACCACACGCACACTAGTTCGAGAGGGTTTTTAAGGAGCTCTTAAGCCTTTC
TTGATGACTCATACCACGAACAAGAACCAATCTTGTCACCCATATAATCTCCGTATTCAGAGAATTGAAG
AGTTCTTGATCACTACTGTTGTATCAAAAAGGAACTCTAAGAACTAAGATTGAAAATGAGAGCCCTGGTA
GTCATCCGCCTGTCCCGCGTCACCGATGCTACGACTTCACCGGAGCGTCAGCTGGAGTCTTGCCAGCAGC
TCTGCGCCCAGCGCGGCTGGGACGTCGTCGGGGTAGCGGAGGATCTGGACGTCTCCGGGGCGGTCGATCC
GTTCGACCGGAAGCGCAGACCGAACCTGGCCCGGTGGCTAGCGTTCGAGGAGCAACCGTTTGACGTGATC
GTGGCGTACCGGGTAGATCGGTTGACCCGATCGATCCGGCATCTTCAGCAGCTGGTCCACTGGGCCGAGG
ACCACAAGAAGCTGGTCGTCTCCGCGACCGAAGCGCACTTCGATACGACGACGCCGTTTGCGGCGGTCGT
CATCGCGCTTATGGGAACGGTGGCGCAGATGGAATTAGAAGCGATCAAAGAGCGGAACCGTTCGGCTGCG
CATTTCAATATCCGCGCCGGGAAATACCGAGGATCCCTGCCGCCGTGGGGATACCTGCCTACGCGCGTGG
ACGGGGAGTGGCGGCTGGTGCCGGACCCTGTGCAGCGAGAGCGCATCCTCGAGGTGTATCACCGCGTCGT
CGACAACCACGAGCCGCTGCATCTGGTGGCCCACGACCTGAACCGGCGTGGTGTCCTGTCGCCGAAGGAC
TACTTCGCGCAGCTGCAAGGCCGCGAGCCGCAGGGCCGGGAGTGGTCGGCTACCGCGCTGAAGCGATCGA
TGATCTCCGGGGCGATGCTCGGGTACGCGACTCTGAACGGTAAGACCGTCCGAGACGACGACGGAGCCCC
GCTGGTGCGGGCTGAGCCGATCCTGACCCGTGAGCAGCTGGAGGCGCTGCGCGCCGAGCTCGTGAAGACC
TCCCGGGCGAAGCCCGCGGTGTCTACCCCGTCGCTGCTGCTGCGGGTGTTGTTCTGCGCGGTGTGCGGGG
AGCCCGCGTACAAGTTCGCCGGGGGAGGACGTAAGCACCCGCGCTACCGCTGCCGCTCGATGGGGTTCCC
GAAGCACTGCGGGAACGGCACGGTGGCGATGGCCGAGTGGGACGCGTTCTGCGAGGAGCAGGTACTGGAT
CTGCTCGGGGACGCGGAGCGTCTGGAGAAAGTCTGGGTAGCGGGCTCGGACTCCGCGGTCGAACTCGCGG
AGGTGAACGCGGAGCTGGTGGACCTGACGTCGCTGATCGGCTCCCCGGCCTACCGGGCGGGCTCTCCGCA
GCGAGAAGCACTGGATGCCCGTATTGCGGCGCTGGCCGCGCGGCAAGAGGAGCTGGAGGGCCTGGAGGCT
CGCCCGTCTGGCTGGGAGTGGCGCGAAACCGGGCAGCGGTTCGGGGACTGGTGGCGGGAGCAGGACACCG
CGGCAAAGAACACCTGGCTTCGGTCGATGAACGTTCGGCTGACGTTCGACGTCCGCGGCGGGCTGACTCG
CACGATCGACTTCGGGGATCTTCAGGAGTACGAGCAGCATCTCAGGCTCGGCAGCGTGGTCGAACGGCTA
CACACCGGGATGTCGTAATAAGCTTATCTCGTCTCTGTTATGCTTAAGAAGTTCAATGTTTCGTTTCATG
TAAAACTTTGGTGGTTTGTGTTTTGGGGCCTTGTATAATCCCTGATGAATAAGTGTTCTACTATGTTTCC
GTTCCTGTTATCTCTTTCTTTCTAATGACAAGTCGAACTTCTTCTTTATCATCGCTTCGTTTTTATTATC
TGTGCTTCTTTTGTTTAATACGCCTGCAAAGTGACTCGACTCTGTTTAGTGCAGTTCTGCGAAACTTGTA
AATAGTCCAATTGTTGGCCTCTAGTAATAGATGTAGCGAAAGTGTTGAGCTGTTGGGTTCTAAGGATGGC
TTGAACATGTTAATCTTTTAGGTTCTGAGTATGATGAACATTCGTTGTTGCTAAGAAATGCCTGTAATGT
CCCACAAATGTAGAAAATGGTTCGTACCTTTGTCCAAGCATTGATATGTCTGATGAGAGGAAACTGCAAG
ATACTGAGCTTGGTTTAACGAAGGAGAGGCAGTTTCTTCCTTCCAAAGCATTTCATTTGACAATGCCTTG
ATCATCTTAAGTAGAGTTTCTGTTGTGGAAAGTTTGAAACTTTGAAGAAACGACTCTCAAGTAAATTGAT
GATCACAAGTGAAAGTGTATGTTCGCTTGAGACCTCCGATCCCCTGAATTCTGCAGATATCCATCACACT
GGCGGCCGCTCGAGCATGCATCTAGAGGGCCCAATTCGCCCTATAGTGAGTCGTATTACAATTCACTGGC
CGTCGTTTTACAACGTCGTGACTGGGAAAACCCTGGCGTTACCCAACTTAATCGCCTTGCAGCACATCCC
CCTTTCGCCAGCTGGCGTAATAGCGAAGAGGCCCGCACCGATCGCCCTTCCCAACAGTTGCGCAGCCTAT
ACGTACGGCAGTTTAAGGTTTACACCTATAAAAGAGAGAGCCGTTATCGTCTGTTTGTGGATGTACAGAG
TGATATTATTGACACGCCGGGGCGACGGATGGTGATCCCCCTGGCCAGTGCACGTCTGCTGTCAGATAAA
GTCTCCCGTGAACTTTACCCGGTGGTGCATATCGGGGATGAAAGCTGGCGCATGATGACCACCGATATGG
CCAGTGTGCCGGTCTCCGTTATCGGGGAAGAAGTGGCTGATCTCAGCCACCGCGAAAATGACATCAAAAA
CGCCATTAACCTGATGTTCTGGGGAATATAAATGTCAGGCATGAGATTATCAAAAAGGATCTTCACCTAG
ATCCTTTTCACGTAGAAAGCCAGTCCGCAGAAACGGTGCTGACCCCGGATGAATGTCAGCTACTGGGCTA
TCTGGACAAGGGAAAACGCAAGCGCAAAGAGAAAGCAGGTAGCTTGCAGTGGGCTTACATGGCGATAGCT
AGACTGGGCGGTTTTATGGACAGCAAGCGAACCGGAATTGCCAGCTGGGGCGCCCTCTGGTAAGGTTGGG
AAGCCCTGCAAAGTAAACTGGATGGCTTTCTTGCCGCCAAGGATCTGATGGCGCAGGGGATCAAGCTCTG
ATCAAGAGACAGGATGAGGATCGTTTCGCATGATTGAACAAGATGGATTGCACGCAGGTTCTCCGGCCGC
TTGGGTGGAGAGGCTATTCGGCTATGACTGGGCACAACAGACAATCGGCTGCTCTGATGCCGCCGTGTTC
CGGCTGTCAGCGCAGGGGCGCCCGGTTCTTTTTGTCAAGACCGACCTGTCCGGTGCCCTGAATGAACTGC
AAGACGAGGCAGCGCGGCTATCGTGGCTGGCCACGACGGGCGTTCCTTGCGCAGCTGTGCTCGACGTTGT
CACTGAAGCGGGAAGGGACTGGCTGCTATTGGGCGAAGTGCCGGGGCAGGATCTCCTGTCATCTCACCTT
GCTCCTGCCGAGAAAGTATCCATCATGGCTGATGCAATGCGGCGGCTGCATACGCTTGATCCGGCTACCT
GCCCATTCGACCACCAAGCGAAACATCGCATCGAGCGAGCACGTACTCGGATGGAAGCCGGTCTTGTCGA
TCAGGATGATCTGGACGAAGAGCATCAGGGGCTCGCGCCAGCCGAACTGTTCGCCAGGCTCAAGGCGAGC
ATGCCCGACGGCGAGGATCTCGTCGTGACCCATGGCGATGCCTGCTTGCCGAATATCATGGTGGAAAATG
GCCGCTTTTCTGGATTCATCGACTGTGGCCGGCTGGGTGTGGCGGACCGCTATCAGGACATAGCGTTGGC
TACCCGTGATATTGCTGAAGAGCTTGGCGGCGAATGGGCTGACCGCTTCCTCGTGCTTTACGGTATCGCC
GCTCCCGATTCGCAGCGCATCGCCTTCTATCGCCTTCTTGACGAGTTCTTCTGAATTATTAACGCTTACA
ATTTCCTGATGCGGTATTTTCTCCTTACGCATCTGTGCGGTATTTCACACCGCATCAGGTGGCACTTTTC
GGGGAAATGTGCGCGGAACCCCTATTTGTTTATTTTTCTAAATACATTCAAATATGTATCCGCTCATGAG
ACAATAACCCTGATAAATGCTTCAATAATAGCACGTGAGGAGGGCCACCATGGCCAAGTTGACCAGTGCC
GTTCCGGTGCTCACCGCGCGCGACGTCGCCGGAGCGGTCGAGTTCTGGACCGACCGGCTCGGGTTCTCCC
GGGACTTCGTGGAGGACGACTTCGCCGGTGTGGTCCGGGACGACGTGACCCTGTTCATCAGCGCGGTCCA
GGACCAGGTGGTGCCGGACAACACCCTGGCCTGGGTGTGGGTGCGCGGCCTGGACGAGCTGTACGCCGAG
TGGTCGGAGGTCGTGTCCACGAACTTCCGGGACGCCTCCGGGCCGGCCATGACCGAGATCGGCGAGCAGC
CGTGGGGGCGGGAGTTCGCCCTGCGCGACCCGGCCGGCAACTGCGTGCACTTCGTGGCCGAGGAGCAGGA
CTGACACGTGCTAAAACTTCATTTTTAATTTAAAAGGATCTAGGTGAAGATCCTTTTTGATAATCTCATG
ACCAAAATCCCTTAACGTGAGTTTTCGTTCCACTGAGCGTCAGACCCCGTAGAAAAGATCAAAGGATCTT
CTTGAGATCCTTTTTTTCTGCGCGTAATCTGCTGCTTGCAAACAAAAAAACCACCGCTACCAGCGGTGGT
TTGTTTGCCGGATCAAGAGCTACCAACTCTTTTTCCGAAGGTAACTGGCTTCAGCAGAGCGCAGATACCA
AATACTGTTCTTCTAGTGTAGCCGTAGTTAGGCCACCACTTCAAGAACTCTGTAGCACCGCCTACATACC
TCGCTCTGCTAATCCTGTTACCAGTGGCTGCTGCCAGTGGCGATAAGTCGTGTCTTACCGGGTTGGACTC
AAGACGATAGTTACCGGATAAGGCGCAGCGGTCGGGCTGAACGGGGGGTTCGTGCACACAGCCCAGCTTG
GAGCGAACGACCTACACCGAACTGAGATACCTACAGCGTGAGCTATGAGAAAGCGCCACGCTTCCCGAAG
GGAGAAAGGCGGACAGGTATCCGGTAAGCGGCAGGGTCGGAACAGGAGAGCGCACGAGGGAGCTTCCAGG
GGGAAACGCCTGGTATCTTTATAGTCCTGTCGGGTTTCGCCACCTCTGACTTGAGCGTCGATTTTTGTGA
TGCTCGTCAGGGGGGCGGAGCCTATGGAAAAACGCCAGCAACGCGGCCTTTTTACGGTTCCTGGCCTTTT
GCTGGCCTTTTGCTCACATGTTCTTTCCTGCGTTATCCCCTGATTCTGTGGATAACCGTATTACCGCCTT
TGAGTGAGCTGATACCGCTCGCCGCAGCCGAACGACCGAGCGCAGCGAGTCAGTGAGCGAGGAAGCGGAA
GAGCGCCCAATACGCAAACCGCCTCTCCCCGCGCGTTGGCCGATTCATTAATGCAGCTGGCACGACAGGT
TTCCCGACTGGAAAGCGGGCAGTGAGCGCAACGCAATTAATGTGAGTTAGCTCACTCATTAGGCACCCCA
GGCTTTACACTTTATGCTTCCGGCTCGTATGTTGTGTGGAATTGTGAGCGGATAACAATTTCACACAGGA
AACAGCTATGACCATGATTACGCCAAGCTATTTAGGTGACGCGTTAGAATACTCAAGCTATGCATCAAGC
TTGGTACCGAGCTCGGATCCACTAGTAACGGCCGCCAGTGTGCTGGAATTCAGG
